>Addgene plasmid #21243 | PKC epsilon DN | addgene partial sequence | sequence record 27047 | 21243 with mPKCeps-F 5'-TGGAAACTCCCCATCTGAAG
GTGACCAGGAACTAAAAGAACTTGAAAACAACATCCGGAAGGCCTTGTCATTTGACAACCGAGGAGAGGA
GCACCGAGCGTCGTCGGCCACCGATGGCCAGCTGGCAAGCCCCGGAGAGAATGGGGAAGTCCGGCCAGGC
CAGGCCAAGCGCTTGGGGCTGGATGAGTTCAACTTCATCAAAGTGTTGGGCAAAGGCAGCTTTGGCAAGG
TCATGTTGGCGGAACTCAAAGGCAAAGATGAAGTCTACGCTGTGAGGGTCTTGAAGAAGGACGTTATCCT
ACAAGACGATGATGTGGACTGCACAATGACAGAGAAGAGGATTTTGGCTCTGGCTCGGAAACACCCTTAT
CTAACCCAACTCTATTGCTGCTTCCAGACCAAGGACCGCCTCTTCTTCGTCATGGAATATGTAAATGGTG
GAGACCTCATGTTCCAGATTCAGCGGTCCCGAAAATTTGATGAGCCTCGTTCTCGGTTCTATGCCGCAGA
GGTCACATCGGCCCTCATGTTTCTCCACCAGCATGGAGTGATCTACAGGGATTTGAAACTGGACAACATC
CTTCTAGATGCAGAAGGCCACTGCAAGCTGGCTGACTTTGGGATGTGCAAGGAAGGGATTATGAATGGTG
TGACAACTACCACCTTCTGTGGGACTCCTGACTACATAGCTCCAGAGATCCTACAGGAGTTGGAGTACGG
CCCCTCATGGACTGGTGGGCCCTGGGGGTGCTGATGTAC
