>Addgene plasmid #21243 | PKC epsilon DN | addgene partial sequence | sequence record 27048 | SP6 5'-ATTTAGGTGACACTATAG-3'
CTAAGCAGCTCGAGCGGCCGCCAGNGTGATGGATATCTGCAGAATTGGATCCTTAGGCGTAGTCAGGCAC
GTCGTAAGGATAGAATTGGGGCATCAGGTCTTCACCAAAGTAGGAGAAGCCTTTGAATTCTTCCTGGTTG
ATCTGCTTAATGATTGCTTCATCCACAAGTGTAAGTATTGGCTCTTCCCGCGTAAAGTCTTGGTCAAAGT
TATTGACATCTCTTTTGGTTTTAATTCTCGGCTTGAAGGGGGGCTTGATTTTCTTCTGCTCCAGCAGTAC
CCAGTCAATCTCCTTGAAGAATGGATGTTGCTTGATGGCGTCCTCCCCGTTCTGCGCTGCCACACAGCCC
AGGCGCTTGTGCGGGTTCTTGGTCATGAAAGCTTTCAGGATGCTGACAGCTTCCTTGCTAAGCCAGACAG
GATAGAGAACATCATCATGAAGGATGGATTCGAACAAGTCGTCCTCGTTGTCAGCTTCAAAGGGGGGCTG
CCCAGCCATCATCTCGTACATCAGCACCCCCAGGGCCCACCAGTCCACTGAGGGGCCGTACTCCAACTCC
TGTAGGATCTCTGGAGCTATGTAGTCAGGAGTCCCACAGAAGGTGGTAGTTGTCACACCATTCATAATCC
CTTCCTTGCACATCCCAAAGTCAGCCAGCTTGCAGTGGCCTTCTGCATCTAGAANGAATGTTGCCCAGTT
NNNNNNCCGTGAAAACCNCNCCGNGCNGGGGAAAAACATGAGGGCCGATGTGACCTCTGCGGCATAGAAC
GAGACGAGCTCATCAATTTCGGACGCTGATCTGGACATGAGNCTCACATTACTATCCAGACAANANAGCG
TCTTGTNGAACACATAATTGGTAAAAGTGTCCAACNACCAATCN
