[The description below was written by a language model from this plasmid's Addgene catalogue record.]
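Description:
PKC epsilon DN is a mammalian expression plasmid built on the pHACE backbone (about 5.4 kb without insert) that carries a roughly 2.2 kb mouse protein kinase C epsilon (Prkce) coding sequence. The insert bears a K437R substitution; together with the "DN" in the name, this indicates a dominant-negative form. Replacing a conserved lysine in a kinase's ATP-binding region with arginine is a standard way to abolish catalytic activity while leaving the protein able to compete with the endogenous enzyme, although the record does not itself describe the mechanism. The open reading frame was inserted by restriction cloning into an EcoRI site that is retained on both sides, and it is fused at its C terminus to an HA epitope tag supplied by the backbone, which allows the expressed protein to be detected or immunoprecipitated with anti-HA antibodies.

The plasmid is propagated in E. coli as a high-copy construct under ampicillin selection, and a neomycin resistance marker permits G418 selection of transfected mammalian cells, so it can be used for stable lines as well as transient transfection. The record does not state which promoter drives the insert in mammalian cells, nor the origin of replication. T7 and SP6 are listed as the 5′ and 3′ sequencing primers, implying that these phage promoter sequences flank the cloning site. The associated publication concerns the roles of individual PKC isoforms in the transcriptional control of cyclin D1 and related genes, consistent with use of this construct to selectively interfere with PKC epsilon signalling and assess its isoform-specific contribution to gene regulation.
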