Addgene plasmid #21243: PKC epsilon DN
Depositing lab: Bernard Weinstein. Depositing organization: Columbia University. Publication: Roles of specific isoforms of protein kinase C in the transcriptional control of cyclin D1 and related genes. Soh JW, Weinstein IB. J Biol Chem. 2003 Sep 5. 278(36):34709-16. 10.1074/jbc.M302016200 PubMed 12794082.
Backbone
  Vector backbone: pHACE
  Backbone size w/o insert (bp): 5400
  Vector type: Mammalian Expression
  Selectable markers: Neomycin (select with G418)
Growth in bacteria
  Bacterial resistance: Ampicillin, 100 μg/mL
  Growth temperature: 37°C
  Growth strain: DH5alpha
  Copy number: High Copy
Gene/Insert
  Gene/Insert name: PKC epsilon
  Species: M. musculus (mouse)
  Insert size (bp): 2193
  Mutation: K437R
  GenBank ID: AF325507
  Entrez Gene: Prkce (a.k.a. 5830406C15Rik, PKC[e], PKCepsilon, Pkce)
  Tag / fusion protein: HA (C terminal on backbone)
  Cloning method: Restriction Enzyme; 5′ cloning site EcoRI (not destroyed); 3′ cloning site EcoRI (not destroyed)
  Sequencing primers: 5′ T7; 3′ SP6
Terms and licenses: Academic/Nonprofit Terms; Industry Terms: Not Available to Industry
How to cite: PKC epsilon DN was a gift from Bernard Weinstein (Addgene plasmid # 21243 ; http://n2t.net/addgene:21243 ; RRID:Addgene_21243)
